>Addgene plasmid #44484 | pCFJ1202 | depositor full sequence | sequence record 60720 | pCFJ1202 sequence 6839 bps
GCACCGTACGTCTCGAGGAATTCTATCAGGTGTACAAGTATGAAATGTCGTTTCGAACATATAGATGTCT
CGCAAACGTAAATATTTATCGATTGTCATAAAACTTTGACCTTGTGAAGTGTCAACCTTGACTGTCGAAC
CACCATAGTTTGGCGCGAATTGAGCGTCATAATTGTTTACTCTCAGTGCAGTCAACATGTCGAGTTTCGT
GCCGAATAAAGAGCAAACGCGGACAGTATTAATTTTCTGTTTTCATTTGAAGAAAACAGCTGCGGCCGGA
TCCAGGAAACAGCTATGACCATGATTACGCCAAGCTATCAACTTTGTATAGAAAAGTTGAGCTCCACCGC
GGTGGCGGCCGCTCTAGAACTAGTGGATCCCCCGGGCTGCAGGAATTCGATATCAAGCTTATCGATACCG
TCGACCTCGAGGGGGGGCCCGGTACCAACTTTATTATACATAGTTGATAATTCACTGGCCGTCGTTTTAC
AGGCCGGATGGGCCATGGCACCTTAACATTTCTAAATTTTAGTTTAATAAAAAAATTTTAAAATAATACG
AGTTTTGAGACTAACTTTCAATAAAAACCAAAAAATTGCTTCAAAAAAGAGCTCGCGCCGATTTACGATA
AACACAGCGCGCTACGACACTCCGAAAACCGCGCCGCACCATTACATTCTCCGCCCCACCGCACGGTTTG
CGGAAGGCGATGAAATTGCTGGGCCTAAAATTTTAACCCTTTTTTTCCCGTTTTTCAACTGTTTTCCCGA
TTTTTTCGATATTTTTTTCAGGTTTTTAGTTAGAAAAGTATATAAAAATTGCATTATTTGTAGTTTTCGC
TCGTAATTTGTGATAGAAAACGGCCAATTTGCCTAGATTTGTGATTCTACCAAGTGGAATTTTTGGGAAA
ATATCAATATTCCACGATTTTTATTCAAATCATAACGTTTCGAAATTATCAGCTTAAATAAAACTAAAAT
AAATAATAAAATACTAAAAACCCTGAATTTCTCGGTTCTCGGTTCAGCTTGAGTTCGTTCTATACACGTT
ATCGATTTTTGTCATTTCGTTTAATCATGGGTTTTGATTCATTTTAAATATGAAATTTGATTTATTCCTC
GTTTCGAAGTTGGTTTGTCTTGTCCGGCCGGTAAACAAATGTTATTAAAAAAAATAATAAATTTCGAAAT
TTTTCGTAATGTTCCGCAATCGTGTTTTTCCGTTTATCTCGTCTTCCCTTCCTTCAAATATACTATTTAT
TTTCTCAATTCACATATTTTCAGCCAGCCCTGCTCAACAAGTGGAATAAAAATGATTGAACAAGATGGAT
TGCACGCAGGTTCTCCGGCCGCTTGGGTGGAGAGGCTATTCGGCTATGACTGGGCACAACAGACAATCGG
CTGCTCTGATGCCGCCGTGTTCCGGCTGTCAGCGCAGGGGCGCCCGGTTCTTTTTGTCAAGACCGACCTG
TCCGGTGCCCTGAATGAACTGCAGGACGAGGCAGCGCGGCTATCGTGGCTGGCCACGACGGGCGTTCCTT
GCGCAGCTGTGCTCGACGTTGTCACTGAAGCGGGAAGGGACTGGCTGCTATTGGGCGAAGTGCCGGGGCA
GGATCTCCTGTCATCTCACCTTGCTCCTGCCGAGAAAGTATCCATCATGGCTGATGCAATGCGGCGGCTG
CATACGCTTGATCCGGCTACCTGCCCATTCGACCACCAAGCGAAACATCGCATCGAGCGAGCACGTACTC
GGATGGAAGCCGGTCTTGTCGATCAGGATGATCTGGACGAAGAGCATCAGGGGCTCGCACCAGCCGAACT
GTTCGCCAGGCTCAAGGCGCGCATGCCCGACGGCGAGGATCTCGTCGTGACCCATGGCGATGCCTGCTTG
CCGAATATCATGGTGGAAAATGGCCGCTTTTCTGGATTCATCGACTGTGGCCGGCTGGGTGTGGCGGACC
GCTATCAGGACATAGCGTTGGCTACCCGTGATATTGCTGAAGAGCTTGGCGGCGAATGGGCTGACCGCTT
CCTCGTGCTTTACGGTATCGCCGCTCCCGATTCGCAGCGCATCGCCTTCTATCGCCTTCTTGACGAGTTC
TTCTGAGTCCAATTACTCTTCAACATCCCTACATGCTCTTTCTCCCTGTGCTCCCACCCCCTATTTTTGT
TATTATCAAAAAACTTCTCTTAATTTCTTTGTTTTTTAGCTTCTTTTAAGCCACCTCTAACAATGAAATT
GTGTAGATTCAAAAATAGAATTAATTCGTAATAAAAAGTCGAAAAAAATTGTGCTCCCTCCCCCCATTAA
TAATAATTCTATCCCAAAATCTACACAATGTTCTGTGTACACTTCTTATGTTTTTTACTTCTGATAAATT
TTTTTGAAACATCATAGAAAAAACCGCACACAAAATACCTTATCATATGTTACGTTTCAGTTTATGACCG
CAATTTTTATTTCTTCGCACGTCTGGGCCTCTCATGACGTCAAATCATGCTCATCGTGAAAAAGTTTTGG
AGTATTTTTGGAATTTTTCAATCAAGTGAAAGTTTATGAAATTAATTTTCCTGCTTTTGCTTTTTGGGGT
TTCCCCTATTGTTTGTCAAGATTTCGAGGACGGCGTTTTTCTTGCTAAAATCACAAGTATTGATGAGCAC
GATGCAAGAAAGATCGGAAGAAGGTTTGGGTTTGAGGCTCAGTGGAAGGTGAGTAGAAGTTGATAATTTG
AAAGTGGAGTAGTGTCTATGGGGTTTTTGCCTTAAATGACAGAATACATTCCCAATATACCAAACATAAC
TGTTTCTCGAGGTCGACGGTATCGATAAGCTTGATCCGGATCTGCGGCTTACTCACCAGACCTGGCCCCA
TCCGATTACCACCTATTCGCTTCGATGGGACACGCACTCGCTGAGCAGCGCTTCGATTCTTACGAAAGTG
TGAAAAAATGGCTCGATGAATGGTTCGCCGCAAAAGACGATGAGTTCTACTGGCGTGGAATCCACAAATT
GCCCGAGAGATGGGAAAAATGTGTAGCTAGCGACGGCAAATACTTTGAATAAATGATTTTTTCTTTTTCC
ACAAAATTTAACGTGTTTTTTGATTTAAAAAAAACGACATTTCATACTTGTACACCTGATATCTAGATAC
CTAGGTGAGCTCTGGTACCCCCCTGGCGTTACCCAACTTAATCGCCTTGCAGCAGAGTCGTATTACGTAG
CCCGGCCTGCAGGTCGACTCTAGAGGATCACCAAAAACGGAACGTTGAGCTGGACGGAAATAGTGGTAAA
GTGACATGATTATAGTTTGAAGATTTCTAATTTCACAATTAGAGCAAATGTTGTTCGGTATTTATTTTCA
ACGGTATTTATACTATTTTCCACCTTTTTCTAGAACATTCGAGCTGCTTGTTGCAAAAGGAGGGCGACTC
ACATTCGGTACATGGAAAAGTAGTGTACACAATAAAGAGACCCAGATACATTTTCCGTCTGCGTCTCTTT
GCACCCACCGGGAGTATTTTCAAACGAATGCATCTAGGACCTTCTAGAACATTCTGTAAGGCTGCAGAAT
GCGGGTATATAAGGAAAGCGGGCTCAGAGGAAGCCAACACGCTTTGTTCTAGTGCATCTAAAAAACTTCG
AAAATCCTCATCGGATCCTATCGATTCGCGGCCGCTGTACACCCGGGTGCCCTATAGTGAGTCGTATTGG
TACCGGTAGAAAAAATATGCGCTTTGATTTCCAAAACTTAAAATTTTCGATGATTTTCATATTTTTGTGG
AACATCATAGTCGGATTTTTACTTGCTCTTGTAAAGATTTTCAAAATCTACATGTATCTTGATCTGCCTG
AAAATGTATGGGTAAATCGGTTTGCGCATGTTATTGCTCTTATTGGATCAATTGCTTCATTGTGGTTAAT
TTTTTTTAGCCCATTTGAAATTAAGCAAGGAAGATTTTCTGTCTCGTCAAAAACTATCCTGCTTCTTGTT
TGCAAGGGTTTGATTGGCTTGATATTTCTTGCACAGATTTTCGCCCATGTCCTTTACATTGACCCATGCC
AGAATATGCTCTTATCATTGAACTCTGCACTGTTCTCCTTGCTGCTGAATTATTATGAGTCTCGTGGTGC
GATCCATCCGTTGATGGAATTAGTTCAAACAGCTGGCCTGAGACCAACTTTGTGCGCTGCTGTACGATTT
AATTGTCTCAACTCAACTGCTCATATTGATCCAAGTGTTGAAAATCCATGAGATAAATGCAAAATCCTTT
CAAGCATTCCCTTCTTCTCTATCACTCTTCTTTCTTTTTGTCAAAAAATTCTCTCGCTAATTTATTTGCT
TTTTTAATGTTATTATTTTATGACTTTTTATAGTCACTGAAAAGTTTGCATCTGAGTGAAGTGAATGCTA
TCAAAATGTGATTCTGTCTGATGTACTTTCACAATCTCTCTTCAATTCCATTTTGAAGTGCTTTAAACCC
GAAAGGTTGAGAAAAATGCGAGCGCTCAAATATTTGTATTGTGTTCGTTGAGTGACCCAACAAAAAGAGG
AAACTTTATTGTGCCGCCAAGAAAAAAGTCTCAAGCTGGCGTAATAGCGAAGAGGCCCGCACCGATCGCC
CTTCCCAACAGTTGCGCAGCCTGAATGGCGAATGGCGCCTGATGCGGTATTTTCTCCTTACGCATCTGTG
CGGTATTTCACACCGCATATGGTGCACTCTCAGTACAATCTGCTCTGATGCCGCATAGTTAAGCCAGCCC
CGACACCCGCCAACACCCGCTGACGCGCCCTGACGGGCTTGTCTGCTCCCGGCATCCGCTTACAGACAAG
CTGTGACCGTCTCCGGGAGCTGCATGTGTCAGAGGTTTTCACCGTCATCACCGAAACGCGCGAGACGAAA
GGGCCTCGTGATACGCCTATTTTTATAGGTTAATGTCATGATAATAATGGTTTCTTAGACGTCAGGTGGC
ACTTTTCGGGGAAATGTGCGCGGAACCCCTATTTGTTTATTTTTCTAAATACATTCAAATATGTATCCGC
TCATGAGACAATAACCCTGATAAATGCTTCAATAATATTGAAAAAGGAAGAGTATGAGTATTCAACATTT
CCGTGTCGCCCTTATTCCCTTTTTTGCGGCATTTTGCCTTCCTGTTTTTGCTCACCCAGAAACGCTGGTG
AAAGTAAAAGATGCTGAAGATCAGTTGGGTGCACGAGTGGGTTACATCGAACTGGATCTCAACAGCGGTA
AGATCCTTGAGAGTTTTCGCCCCGAAGAACGTTTTCCAATGATGAGCACTTTTAAAGTTCTGCTATGTGG
CGCGGTATTATCCCGTATTGACGCCGGGCAAGAGCAACTCGGTCGCCGCATACACTATTCTCAGAATGAC
TTGGTTGAGTACTCACCAGTCACAGAAAAGCATCTTACGGATGGCATGACAGTAAGAGAATTATGCAGTG
CTGCCATAACCATGAGTGATAACACTGCGGCCAACTTACTTCTGACAACGATCGGAGGACCGAAGGAGCT
AACCGCTTTTTTGCACAACATGGGGGATCATGTAACTCGCCTTGATCGTTGGGAACCGGAGCTGAATGAA
GCCATACCAAACGACGAGCGTGACACCACGATGCCTGTAGCAATGGCAACAACGTTGCGCAAACTATTAA
CTGGCGAACTACTTACTCTAGCTTCCCGGCAACAATTAATAGACTGGATGGAGGCGGATAAAGTTGCAGG
ACCACTTCTGCGCTCGGCCCTTCCGGCTGGCTGGTTTATTGCTGATAAATCTGGAGCCGGTGAGCGTGGG
TCTCGCGGTATCATTGCAGCACTGGGGCCAGATGGTAAGCCCTCCCGTATCGTAGTTATCTACACGACGG
GGAGTCAGGCAACTATGGATGAACGAAATAGACAGATCGCTGAGATAGGTGCCTCACTGATTAAGCATTG
GTAACTGTCAGACCAAGTTTACTCATATATACTTTAGATTGATTTAAAACTTCATTTTTAATTTAAAAGG
ATCTAGGTGAAGATCCTTTTTGATAATCTCATGACCAAAATCCCTTAACGTGAGTTTTCGTTCCACTGAG
CGTCAGACCCCGTAGAAAAGATCAAAGGATCTTCTTGAGATCCTTTTTTTCTGCGCGTAATCTGCTGCTT
GCAAACAAAAAAACCACCGCTACCAGCGGTGGTTTGTTTGCCGGATCAAGAGCTACCAACTCTTTTTCCG
AAGGTAACTGGCTTCAGCAGAGCGCAGATACCAAATACTGTCCTTCTAGTGTAGCCGTAGTTAGGCCACC
ACTTCAAGAACTCTGTAGCACCGCCTACATACCTCGCTCTGCTAATCCTGTTACCAGTGGCTGCTGCCAG
TGGCGATAAGTCGTGTCTTACCGGGTTGGACTCAAGACGATAGTTACCGGATAAGGCGCAGCGGTCGGGC
TGAACGGGGGGTTCGTGCACACAGCCCAGCTTGGAGCGAACGACCTACACCGAACTGAGATACCTACAGC
GTGAGCTATGAGAAAGCGCCACGCTTCCCGAAGGGAGAAAGGCGGACAGGTATCCGGTAAGCGGCAGGGT
CGGAACAGGAGAGCGCACGAGGGAGCTTCCAGGGGGAAACGCCTGGTATCTTTATAGTCCTGTCGGGTTT
CGCCACCTCTGACTTGAGCGTCGATTTTTGTGATGCTCGTCAGGGGGGCGGAGCCTATGGAAAAACGCCA
GCAACGCGGCCTTTTTACGGTTCCTGGTCTTTTGCTGGCCTTTTGCTCACATGTTCTTTCCTGCGTTATC
CCCTGATTCTGTGGATAACCGTATTACCGCCTTTGAGTGAGCTGATACC
Features (pLannotate 1.2.2; 20 found; start..end, strand, type, name):
    197..286     +  CDS            mariner\T (fragment): MOS1T_DROMA - Experimental evidence at protein level: Swiss-Prot protein existence level 1. Mediates transposition of transposon Mos1 by a 'cut and paste' mechanism. Transposases are sequence-specific nucleases and strand transferases that catalyze transposition through an ordered series of events: sequence-specific binding of transposase to the terminal inverted repeats (IR) present at each end of the transposon, pairing of the transposon IRs in a paired-end complex (PEC), cleavage of one or both DNA strands at each transposon end, capture of target DNA, and strand transfer to insert the tran
    319..339     +  protein_bind   attB4: mutant version of attB; core recombination site for the Gateway® BP reaction BP Clonase™
    339..446     +  misc_feature   MCS: pBluescript multiple cloning site
    446..466     -  protein_bind   attB3: mutant version of attB; core recombination site for the Gateway® BP reaction BP Clonase™
    470..491     +  CDS            lacZα (fragment): LacZα fragment of β-galactosidase; lacZ fragment
   1312..2103    +  CDS            neo: KKA2_KLEPN - Also known as kan, nptII. Experimental evidence at protein level: Swiss-Prot protein existence level 1. Resistance to kanamycin, neomycin, paromomycin, ribostamycin, butirosin and gentamicin B. From Klebsiella pneumoniae.
   2556..2708    +  CDS            aex-5 (fragment): AEX5_CAEEL - Also known as kpc-3 From Caenorhabditis elegans.
   2806..2835    -  misc_feature   MCS (fragment): pBluescript multiple cloning site
   2844..3059    +  CDS            mariner\T (fragment): MOS1T_DROMA - Experimental evidence at protein level: Swiss-Prot protein existence level 1. Mediates transposition of transposon Mos1 by a 'cut and paste' mechanism. Transposases are sequence-specific nucleases and strand transferases that catalyze transposition through an ordered series of events: sequence-specific binding of transposase to the terminal inverted repeats (IR) present at each end of the transposon, pairing of the transposon IRs in a paired-end complex (PEC), cleavage of one or both DNA strands at each transposon end, capture of target DNA, and strand transfer to insert the tran
   3171..3204    +  CDS            lacZα (fragment): LacZα fragment of β-galactosidase; lacZ fragment
   3225..3249    -  misc_feature   MCS (fragment): pUC18/19 multiple cloning site
   3247..3297    -  CDS            hsp-16.1 (fragment): HSP11_CAEEL - Also known as hsp16-1b. Experimental evidence at transcript level: Swiss-Prot protein existence level 2. From Caenorhabditis elegans.
   3691..3708    -  promoter       T7 promoter (fragment): promoter for bacteriophage T7 RNA polymerase
   4257..4580    +  terminator     tbb-2 terminator: tbb-2; transcription terminator for the C. elegans tubulin beta-2 gene
   4584..4652    +  CDS            lacZα (fragment): LacZα fragment of β-galactosidase; lacZ fragment
   4658..4757    -  misc_feature   bom (fragment): basis of mobility region from pBR322
   4859..4894    -  CDS            rop (fragment): Rop protein, which maintains plasmids at low copy number; rop
   4989..5093    +  promoter       AmpR promoter: bla
   5094..5954    +  CDS            AmpR: β-lactamase; bla; confers resistance to ampicillin, carbenicillin, and related antibiotics
   6125..6713    +  rep_origin     ori: high-copy-number ColE1/pMB1/pBR322/pUC origin of replication
