[The description below was written by a language model from this plasmid's Addgene catalogue record and pLannotate feature annotations shown in this document.]
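Description:
pCFJ1202 is a high-copy, ampicillin-selected E. coli plasmid built on the Invitrogen pDESTR4-R3 Gateway backbone. It serves as a cargo vector for Mos1 transposon-mediated transgene insertion in Caenorhabditis elegans. It is propagated through a ColE1/pUC-type origin and the β-lactamase (AmpR) cassette. The catalogue classes it as a multiple cloning site vector with an insert of about 4.6 kb described as "Minimal Mos1, NeoR, peel-1, MCS".

The feature table fits a minimal Mos1 element. Two short fragments matching the Drosophila mariner Mos1 transposase region lie near positions 200 and 2850, and these presumably mark the retained transposon ends. They bracket a pBluescript-type MCS flanked by attB4 and attB3 Gateway sites, together with a neo (NeoR) coding sequence. Transgenes can therefore be placed in the MCS, and the neo marker would transpose with them and permit antibiotic selection of worms carrying an insertion. The promoter driving neo is not annotated. A short aex-5 match downstream of neo probably reflects adjacent C. elegans genomic sequence used as a regulatory region, though the record does not say so.

Outside the transposon ends, a fragment matching hsp-16.1 and a tbb-2 terminator flank an unannotated stretch. The peel-1 toxin gene named in the catalogue presumably lies there under heat-shock control, although peel-1 itself was not detected by the annotation. In that position the toxin would act as a negative selection against animals that keep the plasmid as an extrachromosomal array, rather than those with a genuine genomic insertion. No intact transposase gene is annotated, so transposase would have to be supplied separately. The associated publication describes random and targeted transgene insertion in C. elegans using a modified Mos1 transposon.
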