Addgene plasmid #44484: pCFJ1202
Depositing lab: Erik Jorgensen. Depositing organization: University of Utah. Publication: Random and targeted transgene insertion in Caenorhabditis elegans using a modified Mos1 transposon. Frokjaer-Jensen C, Davis MW, Sarov M, Taylor J, Flibotte S, LaBella M, Pozniakovsky A, Moerman DG, Jorgensen EM. Nat Methods. 2014 May;11(5):529-34. doi: 10.1038/nmeth.2889. Epub 2014 Mar 16. PubMed 24820376.
Backbone
  Vector backbone: pDESTR4-R3
  Backbone manufacturer: Invitrogen
  Backbone size w/o insert (bp): 2305
  Vector type: Multiple cloning site vector
Growth in bacteria
  Bacterial resistance: Ampicillin, 100 μg/mL
  Growth temperature: 37°C
  Growth strain: Top10
  Copy number: High Copy
Gene/Insert
  Gene/Insert name: Minimal Mos1, NeoR, peel-1, MCS
  Species: D. melanogaster (fly), C. elegans (nematode); Bacterial
  Insert size (bp): 4580
  Cloning method: Restriction Enzyme; 5′ cloning site NA (unknown if destroyed); 3′ cloning site NA (unknown if destroyed)
  Sequencing primers: 5′ M13rev; 3′ M13-fwd20
Terms and licenses: Academic/Nonprofit Terms; Industry Terms: Not Available to Industry
How to cite: pCFJ1202 was a gift from Erik Jorgensen (Addgene plasmid # 44484 ; http://n2t.net/addgene:44484 ; RRID:Addgene_44484)
