>Addgene plasmid #44484 | pCFJ1202 | addgene partial sequence | sequence record 63132 | Neo-R 5'-GCCCAGTCATAGCCGAATAG-3'
ATCCATCTTGTTCAATCATTTTTATTCCACTTGTTGAGCAGGGCTGGCTGAAAATATGTGAATTGAGAAA
ATAAATAGTATATTTGAAGGAAGGGAAGACGAGATAAACGGAAAAACACGATTGCGGAACATTACGAAAA
ATTTCGAAATTTATTATTTTTTTTAATAACATTTGTTTACCGGCCGGACAAGACAAACCAACTTCGAAAC
GAGGAATAAATCAAATTTCATATTTAAAATGAATCAAAACCCATGATTAAACGAAATGACAAAAATCGAT
AACGTGTATAGAACGAACTCAAGCTGAACCGAGAACCGAGAAATTCAGGGTTTTTAGTATTTTATTATTT
ATTTTAGTTTTATTTAAGCTGATAATTTCGAAACGTTATGATTTGAATAAAAATCGTGGAATATTGATAT
TTTCCCAAAAATTCCACTTGGTAGAATCACAAATCTAGGCAAATTGGCCGTTTTCTATCACAAATTACGA
GCGAAAACTACAAATAATGCAATTTTTATATACTTTTCTAACTAAAAACCTGAAAAAAATATCGAAAAAA
TCGGGAAAACAGTTGAAAAACGGGAAAAAAAGGGTTAAAATTTTAGGCCCAGCAATTTCATCGCCTTCCG
CAAACCGTGCGGTGGGGCGGAGAATGTAATGGTGCGGCGCGGTTTTCGGAGTGTCGTAGCGCGCTGTGTT
TATCGTAAATCGGCGCGAGCTCTTTTTTGAAGCAATTTTTTGGTTTT
