>Addgene plasmid #44484 | pCFJ1202 | addgene partial sequence | sequence record 63826 | Mos1minpro-R 5'-AGCAGCGCTTCGATTCTTAC-3'
AAAGACGATGAGTTCTACTGGCGTGGAATCCACAAATTGCCCGAGAGATGGGAAAAATGTGTAGCTAGCG
ACGGCAAATACTTTGAATAAATGATTTTTTCTTTTTCCACAAAATTTAACGTGTTTTTTGATTTAAAAAA
AACGACATTTCATACTTGTACACCTGATATCTAGATACCTAGGTGAGCTCTGGTACCCCCCTGGCGTTAC
CCAACTTAATCGCCTTGCAGCAGAGTCGTATTACGTAGCCCGGCCTGCAGGTCGACTCTAGAGGATCACC
AAAAACGGAACGTTGAGCTGGACGGAAATAGTGGTAAAGTGACATGATTATAGTTTGAAGATTTCTAATT
TCACAATTAGAGCAAATGTTGTTCGGTATTTATTTTCAACGGTATTTATACTATTTTCCACCTTTTTCTA
GAACATTCGAGCTGCTTGTTGCAAAAGGAGGGCGACTCACATTCGGTACATGGAAAAGTAGTGTACACAA
TAAAGAGACCCAGATACATTTTCCGTCTGCGTCTCTTTGCACCCACCGGGAGTATTTTCAAACGAATGCA
TCTAGGACCTTCTAGAACATTCTGTAAGGCTGCAGAATGCGGGTATATAAGGAAAGCGGGCTCAGAGGAA
GCCAACACGCTTTGTTCTAGTGCATCTAAAAAACTTCGAAAATCCTCATCGGATCCTATCGATTCGCGGC
CGCTGTACACCCGGGTGCCCTATAGTGAGTCGTATTGGTACCGGTAGAAAAAATATGCGCTTTGATTTCC
AAAA
