>Addgene plasmid #44484 | pCFJ1202 | addgene partial sequence | sequence record 64585 | M13rev
AAAGTTGAGCTCCACCGCGGTGGCGGCCGCTCTAGAACTAGTGGATCCCCCGGGCTGCAGGAATTCGATA
TCAAGCTTATCGATACCGTCGACCTCGAGGGGGGGCCCGGTACCAACTTTATTATACATAGTTGATAATT
CACTGGCCGTCGTTTTACAGGCCGGATGGGCCATGGCACCTTAACATTTCTAAATTTTAGTTTAATAAAA
AAATTTTAAAATAATACGAGTTTTGAGACTAACTTTCAATAAAAACCAAAAAATTGCTTCAAAAAAGAGC
TCGCGCCGATTTACGATAAACACAGCGCGCTACGACACTCCGAAAACCGCGCCGCACCATTACATTCTCC
GCCCCACCGCACGGTTTGCGGAAGGCGATGAAATTGCTGGGCCTAAAATTTTAACCCTTTTTTTCCCGTT
TTTCAACTGTTTTCCCGATTTTTTCGATATTTTTTTCAGGTTTTTAGTTAGAAAAGTATATAAAAATTGC
ATTATTTGTAGTTTTCGCTCGTAATTTGTGATAGAAAACGGCCAATTTGCCTAGATTTGTGATTCTACCA
AGTGGAATTTTTGGGAAAATATCAATATTCCACGATTTTTATTCAAATC
